Addgene plasmid #76070: STK39 gRNA (BRDN0001146271)
Purpose: 3rd generation lentiviral gRNA plasmid targeting human STK39
Depositing lab: John Doench & David Root. Depositing organization: Broad Institute. Publication: Optimized sgRNA design to maximize activity and minimize off-target effects of CRISPR-Cas9. Doench JG, Fusi N, Sullender M, Hegde M, Vaimberg EW, Donovan KF, Smith I, Tothova Z, Wilen C, Orchard R, Virgin HW, Listgarten J, Root DE. Nat Biotechnol. 2016 Jan 18. doi: 10.1038/nbt.3437. PubMed 26780180.
Backbone
  Vector backbone: lentiGuide-Puro
  Backbone manufacturer: Zhang Lab (Addgene plasmid # 52963)
  Vector type: Mammalian Expression, Lentiviral, CRISPR
  Selectable markers: Puromycin
Growth in bacteria
  Bacterial resistance: Ampicillin, 100 μg/mL
  Growth temperature: 37°C
  Growth strain: DH5alpha
  Copy number: High Copy
Gene/Insert
  Gene/Insert name: STK39 (alt names: STK39; NM_013233.2)
  gRNA/shRNA sequence: GGTGTAATAGGTCACTACGT
  Species: H. sapiens (human)
  Entrez Gene: STK39 (a.k.a. DCHT, PASK, SPAK)
  Promoter: hU6
  Cloning method: Unknown
  Sequencing primers: 5′ U6-F; 3′ pS2-R
Terms and licenses: Academic/Nonprofit Terms; Industry Terms: Not Available to Industry
Depositor comments: The gRNA was designed to target the following Genbank reference sequence(s): NM_013233.2. Note that this plasmid does NOT contain Cas9. It should be used in conjunction with lentiCas9-Blast (Addgene #52962) or otherwise with cell lines already expressing Cas9. Browse the full kinome gRNA library at http://www.addgene.org/pooled-library/broadgpp-human-kinome/ or visit http://www.broadinstitute.org/rnai/public/ for detailed protocols and information.
How to cite: STK39 gRNA (BRDN0001146271) was a gift from John Doench & David Root (Addgene plasmid # 76070 ; http://n2t.net/addgene:76070 ; RRID:Addgene_76070)
