[The description below was written by a language model from this plasmid's Addgene catalogue record and pLannotate feature annotations shown in this document.]
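Description:
STK39 gRNA (BRDN0001146271) is a third-generation lentiviral guide RNA plasmid built on the lentiGuide-Puro backbone and designed to target human STK39 (also known as SPAK, PASK or DCHT), with the guide designed against the gene's RefSeq transcript. It is propagated in E. coli as a high-copy plasmid through a ColE1/pUC-type origin with ampicillin selection from the β-lactamase gene. The backbone also carries an f1 origin, an SV40 origin and poly(A) signal, and remnants of lac and T7/T3 cloning-vector sequences.

The lentiviral transfer cassette begins with an RSV promoter fused to a truncated HIV-1 5' LTR, which makes genomic RNA production independent of Tat. This is followed by the Ψ packaging signal with a partial gag sequence, and then the Rev response element for Rev-dependent nuclear export. Inside the provirus, a human U6 RNA polymerase III promoter drives the STK39-specific spacer joined to the Streptococcus pyogenes Cas9 guide scaffold. A cPPT/CTS element lies downstream of the scaffold. A separate EF-1α core promoter with its intron A expresses puromycin N-acetyltransferase, allowing selection of transduced mammalian cells, and a WPRE enhances transcript expression. The cassette ends in a ΔU3 self-inactivating 3' LTR.

The plasmid does not encode Cas9, so it must be used with a separate Cas9 lentiviral vector or in cells that already express Cas9. It belongs to a human kinome guide collection associated with work on optimised sgRNA design, and it is suited to CRISPR knockout of STK39 in human cells.
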