Features (pLannotate 1.2.2; 29 found; start..end, strand, type, name):
     14..80      +  CDS            small t antigen (fragment): SV40 (simian virus 40) small t antigen
    106..317     +  promoter       EF-1α core promoter: core promoter for human elongation factor EF-1α
    318..1256    +  intron         EF-1α intron A: intron upstream of the start codon of human EF-1α
   1278..1877    +  CDS            PuroR (fragment): puromycin N-acetyltransferase; pac from Streptomyces; confers resistance to puromycin
   1893..2481    +  misc_feature   WPRE: woodchuck hepatitis virus posttranscriptional regulatory element
   2532..2551    +  misc_feature   cPPT/CTS (fragment): central polypurine tract and central termination sequence of HIV-1
   2553..2786    +  LTR            3' LTR (ΔU3): self-inactivating 3' long terminal repeat (LTR) from HIV-1
   2864..2985    +  polyA_signal   SV40 poly(A) signal: SV40 polyadenylation signal
   3025..3160    +  rep_origin     SV40 ori: SV40 origin of replication
   3181..3199    -  promoter       T7 promoter: promoter for bacteriophage T7 RNA polymerase
   3207..3362    +  CDS            lacZα (fragment): LacZα fragment of β-galactosidase; lacZ fragment
   3367..3795    +  rep_origin     f1 ori (sequence partly withheld): f1 bacteriophage origin of replication; arrow indicates direction of (+) strand synthesis
   3848..3952    +  promoter       AmpR promoter: bla
   3953..4813    +  CDS            AmpR: β-lactamase; bla; confers resistance to ampicillin, carbenicillin, and related antibiotics
   4984..5572    +  rep_origin     ori: high-copy-number ColE1/pMB1/pBR322/pUC origin of replication
   5755..5847    +  CDS            lacI (fragment): lac repressor; lacI; The lac repressor binds to the lac operator to inhibit transcription in E. coli. This inhibition can be relieved by adding lactose or isopropyl-β-D-thiogalactopyranoside (IPTG).
   5860..5881    +  protein_bind   CAP binding site: CAP binding activates transcription in the presence of cAMP. E. coli catabolite activator protein
   5896..5926    +  promoter       lac promoter: promoter for the E. coli lac operon
   5934..5950    +  protein_bind   lac operator: The lac repressor binds to the lac operator to inhibit transcription in E. coli. This inhibition can be relieved by adding lactose or isopropyl-β-D-thiogalactopyranoside (IPTG). lac repressor encoded by lacI
   5995..6013    +  promoter       T3 promoter: promoter for bacteriophage T3 RNA polymerase
   6041..6267    +  promoter       RSV promoter: Rous sarcoma virus enhancer/promoter
   6268..6448    +  LTR            5' LTR (truncated): truncated 5' long terminal repeat (LTR) from HIV-1
   6495..6620    +  misc_feature   HIV-1 Ψ: packaging signal of human immunodeficiency virus type 1
   6604..6967    +  CDS            HIV-1 gag (fragment): gag protein from human immunodeficiency virus 1; gag
   7113..7346    +  misc_feature   RRE: The Rev response element (RRE) of HIV-1 allows for Rev-dependent mRNA export from the nucleus to the cytoplasm.
   7723..7749    +  CDS            Rev (fragment): human immunodeficiency virus 1 (HIV-1) Rev protein; rev; enhances nuclear export of unspliced and incompletely spliced viral mRNAs
   7753..7993    +  promoter       U6 promoter: RNA polymerase III promoter for human U6 snRNA
   8023..8098    +  misc_RNA       gRNA scaffold: guide RNA scaffold for the Streptococcus pyogenes CRISPR/Cas9 system
   8154..8271    +  misc_feature   cPPT/CTS: central polypurine tract and central termination sequence of HIV-1
>Addgene plasmid #76070 | STK39 gRNA (BRDN0001146271) | addgene full sequence | sequence record 185124 | Addgene Assembled Sequence
CCCGGGTGCAAAGATGGATAAAGTTTTAAACAGAGAGGAATCTTTGCAGCTAATGGACCTTCTAGGTCTT
GAAAGGAGTGGGAATTGGCTCCGGTGCCCGTCAGTGGGCAGAGCGCACATCGCCCACAGTCCCCGAGAAG
TTGGGGGGAGGGGTCGGCAATTGATCCGGTGCCTAGAGAAGGTGGCGCGGGGTAAACTGGGAAAGTGATG
TCGTGTACTGGCTCCGCCTTTTTCCCGAGGGTGGGGGAGAACCGTATATAAGTGCAGTAGTCGCCGTGAA
CGTTCTTTTTCGCAACGGGTTTGCCGCCAGAACACAGGTAAGTGCCGTGTGTGGTTCCCGCGGGCCTGGC
CTCTTTACGGGTTATGGCCCTTGCGTGCCTTGAATTACTTCCACCTGGCTGCAGTACGTGATTCTTGATC
CCGAGCTTCGGGTTGGAAGTGGGTGGGAGAGTTCGAGGCCTTGCGCTTAAGGAGCCCCTTCGCCTCGTGC
TTGAGTTGAGGCCTGGCCTGGGCGCTGGGGCCGCCGCGTGCGAATCTGGTGGCACCTTCGCGCCTGTCTC
GCTGCTTTCGATAAGTCTCTAGCCATTTAAAATTTTTGATGACCTGCTGCGACGCTTTTTTTCTGGCAAG
ATAGTCTTGTAAATGCGGGCCAAGATCTGCACACTGGTATTTCGGTTTTTGGGGCCGCGGGCGGCGACGG
GGCCCGTGCGTCCCAGCGCACATGTTCGGCGAGGCGGGGCCTGCGAGCGCGGCCACCGAGAATCGGACGG
GGGTAGTCTCAAGCTGGCCGGCCTGCTCTGGTGCCTGGCCTCGCGCCGCCGTGTATCGCCCCGCCCTGGG
CGGCAAGGCTGGCCCGGTCGGCACCAGTTGCGTGAGCGGAAAGATGGCCGCTTCCCGGCCCTGCTGCAGG
GAGCTCAAAATGGAGGACGCGGCGCTCGGGAGAGCGGGCGGGTGAGTCACCCACACAAAGGAAAAGGGCC
TTTCCGTCCTCAGCCGTCGCTTCATGTGACTCCACGGAGTACCGGGCGCCGTCCAGGCACCTCGATTAGT
TCTCGAGCTTTTGGAGTACGTCGTCTTTAGGTTGGGGGGAGGGGTTTTATGCGATGGAGTTTCCCCACAC
TGAGTGGGTGGAGACTGAAGTTAGGCCAGCTTGGCACTTGATGTAATTCTCCTTGGAATTTGCCCTTTTT
GAGTTTGGATCTTGGTTCATTCTCAAGCCTCAGACAGTGGTTCAAAGTTTTTTTCTTCCATTTCAGGTGT
CGTGACGTACGGCCACCATGACCGAGTACAAGCCCACGGTGCGCCTCGCCACCCGCGACGACGTCCCCAG
GGCCGTACGCACCCTCGCCGCCGCGTTCGCCGACTACCCCGCCACGCGCCACACCGTCGATCCGGACCGC
CACATCGAGCGGGTCACCGAGCTGCAAGAACTCTTCCTCACGCGCGTCGGGCTCGACATCGGCAAGGTGT
GGGTCGCGGACGACGGCGCCGCCGTGGCGGTCTGGACCACGCCGGAGAGCGTCGAAGCGGGGGCGGTGTT
CGCCGAGATCGGCCCGCGCATGGCCGAGTTGAGCGGTTCCCGGCTGGCCGCGCAGCAACAGATGGAAGGC
CTCCTGGCGCCGCACCGGCCCAAGGAGCCCGCGTGGTTCCTGGCCACCGTCGGAGTCTCGCCCGACCACC
AGGGCAAGGGTCTGGGCAGCGCCGTCGTGCTCCCCGGAGTGGAGGCGGCCGAGCGCGCCGGGGTGCCCGC
CTTCCTGGAGACCTCCGCGCCCCGCAACCTCCCCTTCTACGAGCGGCTCGGCTTCACCGTCACCGCCGAC
GTCGAGGTGCCCGAAGGACCGCGCACCTGGTGCATGACCCGCAAGCCCGGTGCCTGAACGCGTTAAGTCG
ACAATCAACCTCTGGATTACAAAATTTGTGAAAGATTGACTGGTATTCTTAACTATGTTGCTCCTTTTAC
GCTATGTGGATACGCTGCTTTAATGCCTTTGTATCATGCTATTGCTTCCCGTATGGCTTTCATTTTCTCC
TCCTTGTATAAATCCTGGTTGCTGTCTCTTTATGAGGAGTTGTGGCCCGTTGTCAGGCAACGTGGCGTGG
TGTGCACTGTGTTTGCTGACGCAACCCCCACTGGTTGGGGCATTGCCACCACCTGTCAGCTCCTTTCCGG
GACTTTCGCTTTCCCCCTCCCTATTGCCACGGCGGAACTCATCGCCGCCTGCCTTGCCCGCTGCTGGACA
GGGGCTCGGCTGTTGGGCACTGACAATTCCGTGGTGTTGTCGGGGAAATCATCGTCCTTTCCTTGGCTGC
TCGCCTGTGTTGCCACCTGGATTCTGCGCGGGACGTCCTTCTGCTACGTCCCTTCGGCCCTCAATCCAGC
GGACCTTCCTTCCCGCGGCCTGCTGCCGGCTCTGCGGCCTCTTCCGCGTCTTCGCCTTCGCCCTCAGACG
AGTCGGATCTCCCTTTGGGCCGCCTCCCCGCGTCGACTTTAAGACCAATGACTTACAAGGCAGCTGTAGA
TCTTAGCCACTTTTTAAAAGAAAAGGGGGGACTGGAAGGGCTAATTCACTCCCAACGAAGACAAGATCTG
CTTTTTGCTTGTACTGGGTCTCTCTGGTTAGACCAGATCTGAGCCTGGGAGCTCTCTGGCTAACTAGGGA
ACCCACTGCTTAAGCCTCAATAAAGCTTGCCTTGAGTGCTTCAAGTAGTGTGTGCCCGTCTGTTGTGTGA
CTCTGGTAACTAGAGATCCCTCAGACCCTTTTAGTCAGTGTGGAAAATCTCTAGCAGTACGTATAGTAGT
TCATGTCATCTTATTATTCAGTATTTATAACTTGCAAAGAAATGAATATCAGAGAGTGAGAGGAACTTGT
TTATTGCAGCTTATAATGGTTACAAATAAAGCAATAGCATCACAAATTTCACAAATAAAGCATTTTTTTC
ACTGCATTCTAGTTGTGGTTTGTCCAAACTCATCAATGTATCTTATCATGTCTGGCTCTAGCTATCCCGC
CCCTAACTCCGCCCATCCCGCCCCTAACTCCGCCCAGTTCCGCCCATTCTCCGCCCCATGGCTGACTAAT
TTTTTTTATTTATGCAGAGGCCGAGGCCGCCTCGGCCTCTGAGCTATTCCAGAAGTAGTGAGGAGGCTTT
TTTGGAGGCCTAGGGACGTACCCAATTCGCCCTATAGTGAGTCGTATTACGCGCGCTCACTGGCCGTCGT
TTTACAACGTCGTGACTGGGAAAACCCTGGCGTTACCCAACTTAATCGCCTTGCAGCACATCCCCCTTTC
GCCAGCTGGCGTAATAGCGAAGAGGCCCGCACCGATCGCCCTTCCCAACAGTTGCGCAGCCTGAATGGCG
AATGGG
[124 nt withheld, positions 3367-3490]
C
[91 nt withheld, positions 3492-3582]
A
[49 nt withheld, positions 3584-3632]
CCTTTGACGTTGGAGTCCACGTTCTTT
[37 nt withheld, positions 3660-3696]
ACCCTATCTCGGTCTATTCTTTTGATTTATAAGGGATTTTGCCGATTTCGGCCTATTGGTTAAAAAATGA
GCTGATTTAACAAAAATTTAACGCGAATTTTAACAAAATATTAACGCTTACAATTTAGGTGGCACTTTTC
GGGGAAATGTGCGCGGAACCCCTATTTGTTTATTTTTCTAAATACATTCAAATATGTATCCGCTCATGAG
ACAATAACCCTGATAAATGCTTCAATAATATTGAAAAAGGAAGAGTATGAGTATTCAACATTTCCGTGTC
GCCCTTATTCCCTTTTTTGCGGCATTTTGCCTTCCTGTTTTTGCTCACCCAGAAACGCTGGTGAAAGTAA
AAGATGCTGAAGATCAGTTGGGTGCACGAGTGGGTTACATCGAACTGGATCTCAACAGCGGTAAGATCCT
TGAGAGTTTTCGCCCCGAAGAACGTTTTCCAATGATGAGCACTTTTAAAGTTCTGCTATGTGGCGCGGTA
TTATCCCGTATTGACGCCGGGCAAGAGCAACTCGGTCGCCGCATACACTATTCTCAGAATGACTTGGTTG
AGTACTCACCAGTCACAGAAAAGCATCTTACGGATGGCATGACAGTAAGAGAATTATGCAGTGCTGCCAT
AACCATGAGTGATAACACTGCGGCCAACTTACTTCTGACAACGATCGGAGGACCGAAGGAGCTAACCGCT
TTTTTGCACAACATGGGGGATCATGTAACTCGCCTTGATCGTTGGGAACCGGAGCTGAATGAAGCCATAC
CAAACGACGAGCGTGACACCACGATGCCTGTAGCAATGGCAACAACGTTGCGCAAACTATTAACTGGCGA
ACTACTTACTCTAGCTTCCCGGCAACAATTAATAGACTGGATGGAGGCGGATAAAGTTGCAGGACCACTT
CTGCGCTCGGCCCTTCCGGCTGGCTGGTTTATTGCTGATAAATCTGGAGCCGGTGAGCGTGGGTCTCGCG
GTATCATTGCAGCACTGGGGCCAGATGGTAAGCCCTCCCGTATCGTAGTTATCTACACGACGGGGAGTCA
GGCAACTATGGATGAACGAAATAGACAGATCGCTGAGATAGGTGCCTCACTGATTAAGCATTGGTAACTG
TCAGACCAAGTTTACTCATATATACTTTAGATTGATTTAAAACTTCATTTTTAATTTAAAAGGATCTAGG
TGAAGATCCTTTTTGATAATCTCATGACCAAAATCCCTTAACGTGAGTTTTCGTTCCACTGAGCGTCAGA
CCCCGTAGAAAAGATCAAAGGATCTTCTTGAGATCCTTTTTTTCTGCGCGTAATCTGCTGCTTGCAAACA
AAAAAACCACCGCTACCAGCGGTGGTTTGTTTGCCGGATCAAGAGCTACCAACTCTTTTTCCGAAGGTAA
CTGGCTTCAGCAGAGCGCAGATACCAAATACTGTTCTTCTAGTGTAGCCGTAGTTAGGCCACCACTTCAA
GAACTCTGTAGCACCGCCTACATACCTCGCTCTGCTAATCCTGTTACCAGTGGCTGCTGCCAGTGGCGAT
AAGTCGTGTCTTACCGGGTTGGACTCAAGACGATAGTTACCGGATAAGGCGCAGCGGTCGGGCTGAACGG
GGGGTTCGTGCACACAGCCCAGCTTGGAGCGAACGACCTACACCGAACTGAGATACCTACAGCGTGAGCT
ATGAGAAAGCGCCACGCTTCCCGAAGGGAGAAAGGCGGACAGGTATCCGGTAAGCGGCAGGGTCGGAACA
GGAGAGCGCACGAGGGAGCTTCCAGGGGGAAACGCCTGGTATCTTTATAGTCCTGTCGGGTTTCGCCACC
TCTGACTTGAGCGTCGATTTTTGTGATGCTCGTCAGGGGGGCGGAGCCTATGGAAAAACGCCAGCAACGC
GGCCTTTTTACGGTTCCTGGCCTTTTGCTGGCCTTTTGCTCACATGTTCTTTCCTGCGTTATCCCCTGAT
TCTGTGGATAACCGTATTACCGCCTTTGAGTGAGCTGATACCGCTCGCCGCAGCCGAACGACCGAGCGCA
GCGAGTCAGTGAGCGAGGAAGCGGAAGAGCGCCCAATACGCAAACCGCCTCTCCCCGCGCGTTGGCCGAT
TCATTAATGCAGCTGGCACGACAGGTTTCCCGACTGGAAAGCGGGCAGTGAGCGCAACGCAATTAATGTG
AGTTAGCTCACTCATTAGGCACCCCAGGCTTTACACTTTATGCTTCCGGCTCGTATGTTGTGTGGAATTG
TGAGCGGATAACAATTTCACACAGGAAACAGCTATGACCATGATTACGCCAAGCGCGCAATTAACCCTCA
CTAAAGGGAACAAAAGCTGGAGCTGCAAGCTTAATGTAGTCTTATGCAATACTCTTGTAGTCTTGCAACA
TGGTAACGATGAGTTAGCAACATGCCTTACAAGGAGAGAAAAAGCACCGTGCATGCCGATTGGTGGAAGT
AAGGTGGTACGATCGTGCCTTATTAGGAAGGCAACAGACGGGTCTGACATGGATTGGACGAACCACTGAA
TTGCCGCATTGCAGAGATATTGTATTTAAGTGCCTAGCTCGATACATAAACGGGTCTCTCTGGTTAGACC
AGATCTGAGCCTGGGAGCTCTCTGGCTAACTAGGGAACCCACTGCTTAAGCCTCAATAAAGCTTGCCTTG
AGTGCTTCAAGTAGTGTGTGCCCGTCTGTTGTGTGACTCTGGTAACTAGAGATCCCTCAGACCCTTTTAG
TCAGTGTGGAAAATCTCTAGCAGTGGCGCCCGAACAGGGACTTGAAAGCGAAAGGGAAACCAGAGGAGCT
CTCTCGACGCAGGACTCGGCTTGCTGAAGCGCGCACGGCAAGAGGCGAGGGGCGGCGACTGGTGAGTACG
CCAAAAATTTTGACTAGCGGAGGCTAGAAGGAGAGAGATGGGTGCGAGAGCGTCAGTATTAAGCGGGGGA
GAATTAGATCGCGATGGGAAAAAATTCGGTTAAGGCCAGGGGGAAAGAAAAAATATAAATTAAAACATAT
AGTATGGGCAAGCAGGGAGCTAGAACGATTCGCAGTTAATCCTGGCCTGTTAGAAACATCAGAAGGCTGT
AGACAAATACTGGGACAGCTACAACCATCCCTTCAGACAGGATCAGAAGAACTTAGATCATTATATAATA
CAGTAGCAACCCTCTATTGTGTGCATCAAAGGATAGAGATAAAAGACACCAAGGAAGCTTTAGACAAGAT
AGAGGAAGAGCAAAACAAAAGTAAGACCACCGCACAGCAAGCGGCCGCTGATCTTCAGACCTGGAGGAGG
AGATATGAGGGACAATTGGAGAAGTGAATTATATAAATATAAAGTAGTAAAAATTGAACCATTAGGAGTA
GCACCCACCAAGGCAAAGAGAAGAGTGGTGCAGAGAGAAAAAAGAGCAGTGGGAATAGGAGCTTTGTTCC
TTGGGTTCTTGGGAGCAGCAGGAAGCACTATGGGCGCAGCGTCAATGACGCTGACGGTACAGGCCAGACA
ATTATTGTCTGGTATAGTGCAGCAGCAGAACAATTTGCTGAGGGCTATTGAGGCGCAACAGCATCTGTTG
CAACTCACAGTCTGGGGCATCAAGCAGCTCCAGGCAAGAATCCTGGCTGTGGAAAGATACCTAAAGGATC
AACAGCTCCTGGGGATTTGGGGTTGCTCTGGAAAACTCATTTGCACCACTGCTGTGCCTTGGAATGCTAG
TTGGAGTAATAAATCTCTGGAACAGATTTGGAATCACACGACCTGGATGGAGTGGGACAGAGAAATTAAC
AATTACACAAGCTTAATACACTCCTTAATTGAAGAATCGCAAAACCAGCAAGAAAAGAATGAACAAGAAT
TATTGGAATTAGATAAATGGGCAAGTTTGTGGAATTGGTTTAACATAACAAATTGGCTGTGGTATATAAA
ATTATTCATAATGATAGTAGGAGGCTTGGTAGGTTTAAGAATAGTTTTTGCTGTACTTTCTATAGTGAAT
AGAGTTAGGCAGGGATATTCACCATTATCGTTTCAGACCCACCTCCCAACCCCGAGGGGACCCAGAGAGG
GCCTATTTCCCATGATTCCTTCATATTTGCATATACGATACAAGGCTGTTAGAGAGATAATTAGAATTAA
TTTGACTGTAAACACAAAGATATTAGTACAAAATACGTGACGTAGAAAGTAATAATTTCTTGGGTAGTTT
GCAGTTTTAAAATTATGTTTTAAAATGGACTATCATATGCTTACCGTAACTTGAAAGTATTTCGATTTCT
TGGCTTTATATATCTTGTGGAAAGGACGAAACACCGGGTGTAATAGGTCACTACGTGTTTTAGAGCTAGA
AATAGCAAGTTAAAATAAGGCTAGTCCGTTATCAACTTGAAAAAGTGGCACCGAGTCGGTGCTTTTTTAA
GCTTGGCGTAACTAGATCTTGAGACAAATGGCAGTATTCATCCACAATTTTAAAAGAAAAGGGGGGATTG
GGGGGTACAGTGCAGGGGAAAGAATAGTAGACATAATAGCAACAGACATACAAACTAAAGAATTACAAAA
ACAAATTACAAAAATTCAAAATTTTCGGGTTTATTACAGGGACAGCAGAGATCCACTTTGGCGCCGGCTC
GAGGGGG
