>Addgene plasmid #76070 | STK39 gRNA (BRDN0001146271) | depositor partial sequence | sequence record 143530 | Target Sequence
GGTGTAATAGGTCACTACGT
