>Addgene plasmid #76070 | STK39 gRNA (BRDN0001146271) | addgene partial sequence | sequence record 185123 | hU6-F
CGTAGAAAGTAATAATTTCTTGGGTAGTTTGCAGTTTTAAAATTATGTTTTAAAATGGACTATCATATGC
TTACCGTAACTTGAAAGTATTTCGATTTCTTGGCTTTATATATCTTGTGGAAAGGACGAAACACCGGGTG
TAATAGGTCACTACGTGTTTTAGAGCTAGAAATAGCAAGTTAAAATAAGGCTAGTCCGTTATCAACTTGA
AAAAGTGGCACCGAGTCGGTGCTTTTTTAAGCTTGGCGTAACTAGATCTTGAGACAAATGGCAGTATTCA
TCCACAATTTTAAAAGAAAAGGGGGGATTGGGGGGTACAGTGCAGGGGAAAGAATAGTAGACATAATAGC
AACAGACATACAAACTAAAGAATTACAAAAACAAATTACAAAAATTCAAAATTTTCGGGTTTATTACAGG
GACAGCAGAGATCCACTTTGGCGCCGGCTCGAGGGGGCCCGGGTGCAAAGATGGATAAAGTTTTAAACAG
AGAGGAATCTTTGCAGCTAATGGACCTTCTAGGTCTTGAAAGGAGTGGGAATTGGCTCCGGTGCCCGTCA
GTGGGCAGAG
